Addgene plasmid #138351: pCOM-CD63-4xM12-COM
Purpose: Expressing COM-CD63-4xM12-COM fusion protein in mammalian cells
Depositing lab: Baisong Lu. Depositing organization: Wake Forest University Health Sciences. Publication: Engineered extracellular vesicles as versatile ribonucleoprotein delivery vehicles for efficient and safe CRISPR genome editing. Yao X, Lyu P, Yoo K, Yadav MK, Singh R, Atala A, Lu B. J Extracell Vesicles. 2021 Mar;10(5):e12076. doi: 10.1002/jev2.12076. Epub 2021 Mar 16. PubMed 33747370.
Backbone
  Vector backbone: CD63-pEGFP C2
  Backbone manufacturer: Addgene 62964
  Backbone size w/o insert (bp): 3937
  Total vector size (bp): 5351
  Vector type: Mammalian Expression, Lentiviral, CRISPR
  Selectable markers: Neomycin (select with G418)
Growth in bacteria
  Bacterial resistance: Kanamycin, 50 μg/mL
  Growth temperature: 37°C
  Growth strain: NEB Stable
  Copy number: High Copy
Gene/Insert
  Gene/Insert name: COM-CD63-4xM12-COM fusion protein
  Species: Human and bacteriophage
  Insert size (bp): 1404
  Tag / fusion protein: COM-CD63-4xM12-COM, four copies of muscle homing M12 peptide is inserted into the extramembrane loop of CD63
Resource information
  A portion of this plasmid was derived from a plasmid made by: Addgene 62964 CD63-pEGFP C2
Terms and licenses: Academic/Nonprofit Terms; Industry Terms: Not Available to Industry
Depositor comments: The insert sequence can be unstable during bacterial propagation. Restriction digests should be used to verify the full-length plasmid is present.
How to cite: pCOM-CD63-4xM12-COM was a gift from Baisong Lu (Addgene plasmid # 138351)
