[The description below was written by a language model from this plasmid's Addgene catalogue record and pLannotate feature annotations shown in this document.]
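Description:
pCOM-CD63-4xM12-COM is a mammalian expression plasmid built on the CD63-pEGFP C2 backbone. It is catalogued under mammalian expression, lentiviral and CRISPR categories, although the feature table shows no lentiviral LTRs or packaging signal, so it appears to act as a plain transfection plasmid. It replicates in bacteria from a high-copy ColE1/pUC-type origin and also carries an f1 origin. A single Tn5 NeoR/KanR gene, driven by tandem bacterial (bla) and SV40 early promoters and ending in an HSV TK poly(A) signal, gives kanamycin resistance in E. coli and G418 selection in mammalian cells. The sequenced record (5,467 nt) is slightly longer than the catalogued size of 5,351 bp. Several short hits (fragments of AAV2 ITR, bGH poly(A), ble, SV40 large T antigen and MS2 coat protein) are probably annotation artefacts or backbone and linker remnants rather than functional parts.

The payload is a roughly 1.4 kb open reading frame under the CMV enhancer/promoter, terminated by an SV40 poly(A) signal. It encodes human CD63, a tetraspanin enriched in multivesicular bodies and exosomes, flanked at both ends by the bacteriophage Mu Com protein, an RNA-binding protein that recognises a specific stem-loop in com-mom mRNA. Four copies of the muscle-homing M12 peptide are inserted into an extramembrane loop of CD63. This probably explains why only part of CD63 is annotated. Given the associated work on engineered extracellular vesicles for CRISPR ribonucleoprotein delivery, the design presumably uses CD63 to direct Com into vesicles, where it could capture cargo RNAs carrying its cognate aptamer, while M12 is displayed on the vesicle surface for muscle targeting. The depositor notes that the insert can be unstable during bacterial propagation, which fits its repeated elements.
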