Features (pLannotate 1.2.2; 18 found; start..end, strand, type, name):
     25..228     +  promoter       CMV promoter: human cytomegalovirus (CMV) immediate early promoter
    261..446     +  CDS            com: COM_BPMU - Experimental evidence at protein level: Swiss-Prot protein existence level 1. Trans-acting positive regulator required for mom mRNA translation. Binds the com-mom mRNA 5' and destabilizes a translation inhibition stem to expose mom translation start signals. From Escherichia phage Mu (Bacteriophage Mu).
    834..1401    +  CDS            CD63 (fragment): human CD63 tetraspanin enriched in intraluminal vesicles of late endosomes (multivesicular bodies) and in exosomes
   1422..1476    +  CDS            MS2-N55K (fragment): bacteriophage MS2 coat protein binds with high affinity to a specific stem-loop structure in the viral RNA (Lim et al., 1994)
   1476..1661    +  CDS            com: COM_BPMU - Experimental evidence at protein level: Swiss-Prot protein existence level 1. Trans-acting positive regulator required for mom mRNA translation. Binds the com-mom mRNA 5' and destabilizes a translation inhibition stem to expose mom translation start signals. From Escherichia phage Mu (Bacteriophage Mu).
   1692..1776    +  CDS            large T antigen (fragment): large T antigen from SV40 (simian virus 40)
   1799..1920    +  polyA_signal   SV40 poly(A) signal: SV40 polyadenylation signal
   1954..2382    -  rep_origin     f1 ori (sequence partly withheld): f1 bacteriophage origin of replication; arrow indicates direction of (+) strand synthesis
   2409..2513    +  promoter       AmpR promoter: bla
   2515..2872    +  promoter       SV40 promoter: SV40 enhancer and early promoter
   2907..3701    +  CDS            NeoR/KanR: aminoglycoside phosphotransferase from Tn5; aph(3')-II (or nptII); confers resistance to neomycin, kanamycin, and G418 (Geneticin®)
   3722..3874    +  CDS            ble (fragment): BLE_KLEPN - Experimental evidence at protein level: Swiss-Prot protein existence level 1. Binding protein with a strong affinity to the bleomycin family of antibiotics. Binds to CL990; an antimitotic-antibiotic compound. From Klebsiella pneumoniae.
   3933..3980    +  polyA_signal   HSV TK poly(A) signal: herpes simplex virus thymidine kinase polyadenylation signal (Cole and Stacy, 1985)
   4071..4087    -  polyA_signal   bGH poly(A) signal (fragment): bovine growth hormone polyadenylation signal
   4309..4897    +  rep_origin     ori: high-copy-number ColE1/pMB1/pBR322/pUC origin of replication
   4970..4997    +  repeat_region  AAV2 ITR (fragment): inverted terminal repeat of adeno-associated virus serotype 2 inverted
   5026..5053    +  repeat_region  AAV2 ITR (fragment): inverted terminal repeat of adeno-associated virus serotype 2 inverted
   5112..24      +  enhancer       CMV enhancer (across the origin): human cytomegalovirus immediate early enhancer
>Addgene plasmid #138351 | pCOM-CD63-4xM12-COM | addgene full sequence | sequence record 308674 | Addgene NGS Result
GTATTAGTCATCGCTATTACCATGGTGATGCGGTTTTGGCAGTACATCAATGGGCGTGGATAGCGGTTTG
ACTCACGGGGATTTCCAAGTCTCCACCCCATTGACGTCAATGGGAGTTTGTTTTGGCACCAAAATCAACG
GGACTTTCCAAAATGTCGTAACAACTCCGCCCCATTGACGCAAATGGGCGGTAGGCGTGTACGGTGGGAG
GTCTATATAAGCAGAGCTGGTTTAGTGAACCGTCAGATCCGCTAGCCACCATGAAATCAATTCGCTGTAA
AAACTGCAACAAACTGTTATTTAAGGCGGATTCCTTTGATCACATTGAAATCAGGTGTCCGCGTTGCAAA
CGTCACATCATAATGCTCAACGCTTGTGAACACCCTACGGAGAAACATTGTGGGAAAAGAGAAAAAATCA
CGCATTCTGACGAAACCGTGCGTTATGGCGGTCACAACTCCGGAGGCGGAGGAGGCCAATCCCCCGGCCC
CGCCGCTATGGCCGTGGAGGGAGGCATGAAGTGCGTGAAGTTTCTGCTGTACGTGCTGCTGCTCGCCTTC
TGTGCTTGCGCCGTGGGACTGATTGCCGTGGGAGTGGGAGCTCAGCTGGTGCTCAGCCAGACAATCGGCG
GCGGAAGGAGGCAGCCTCCTAGATCCATCAGCTCCCATCCCGGCGGCGGCAGAAGGCAACCTCCTAGATC
CATTAGCTCCCACCCCGGCGGAGGAAGGAGACAGCCCCCCAGAAGCATCTCCTCCCATCCCGGCGGAGGA
AGGAGACAGCCCCCTAGGAGCATTTCCAGCCACCCCGGCGGCGGAATTCAAGGCGCCACACCCGGCTCTC
TGCTGCCCGTGGTGATTATCGCCGTGGGTGTCTTCCTCTTCCTGGTGGCTTTTGTGGGCTGCTGCGGGGC
CTGCAAGGAGAACTATTGTCTTATGATCACGTTTGCCATCTTTCTGTCTCTTATCATGTTGGTGGAGGTG
GCCGCAGCCATTGCTGGCTATGTGTTTAGAGATAAGGTGATGTCAGAGTTTAATAACAACTTCCGGCAGC
AGATGGAGAATTACCCGAAAAATAACCACACTGCTTCGATCCTGGACAGGATGCAGGCAGATTTTAAGTG
CTGTGGGGCTGCTAACTACACAGATTGGGAGAAAATCCCTTCCATGTCGAAGAACCGAGTCCCCGACTCC
TGCTGCATTAATGTTACTGTGGGCTGTGGGATTAATTTCAACGAGAAGGCGATCCATAAGGAGGGCTGTG
TGGAGAAGATTGGGGGCTGGCTGAGGAAAAATGTGCTGGTGGTAGCTGCAGCAGCCCTTGGAATTGCTTT
TGTCGAGGTTTTGGGAATTGTCTTTGCCTGCTGCCTCGTGAAGAGTATCAGAAGTGGCTACGAGGTGATG
TCCGGTGGAGGTGGATCCATGGCTTCTAACTTTACTCAGTTCGTTCTCGTCGACAATGGCGGAACTGGCG
ACGTGATGAAATCAATTCGCTGTAAAAACTGCAACAAACTGTTATTTAAGGCGGATTCCTTTGATCACAT
TGAAATCAGGTGTCCGCGTTGCAAACGTCACATCATAATGCTCAACGCTTGTGAACACCCTACGGAGAAA
CATTGTGGGAAAAGAGAAAAAATCACGCATTCTGACGAAACCGTGCGTTATTAGAGATCTGATCCACCGG
ATCTAGATAACTGATCATAATCAGCCATACCACATTTGTAGAGGTTTTACTTGCTTTAAAAAACCTCCCA
CACCTCCCCCTGAACCTGAAACATAAAATGAATGCAATTGTTGTTGTTAACTTGTTTATTGCAGCTTATA
ATGGTTACAAATAAAGCAATAGCATCACAAATTTCACAAATAAAGCATTTTTTTCACTGCATTCTAGTTG
TGGTTTGTCCAAACTCATCAATGTATCTTAACGCGTAAATTGTAAGCGTTAATATTTTGTTAAAATTCGC
GTTAAATTTTTGTTAAATCAGCTCATTTTTTAACCAATAGGCCGAAATCGGCAAAATCCCTTATAAATCA
AAAGAATAGACCGAGATAGGGT
[37 nt withheld, positions 2053-2089]
AAAGAACGTGGACTCCAACGTCAAAGG
[49 nt withheld, positions 2117-2165]
T
[91 nt withheld, positions 2167-2257]
G
[124 nt withheld, positions 2259-2382]
CAGGTGGCACTTTTCGGGGAAATGTGCGCGGAACCCCTATTTGTTTATTTTTCTAAATACATTCAAATAT
GTATCCGCTCATGAGACAATAACCCTGATAAATGCTTCAATAATATTGAAAAAGGAAGAGTCCTGAGGCG
GAAAGAACCAGCTGTGGAATGTGTGTCAGTTAGGGTGTGGAAAGTCCCCAGGCTCCCCAGCAGGCAGAAG
TATGCAAAGCATGCATCTCAATTAGTCAGCAACCAGGTGTGGAAAGTCCCCAGGCTCCCCAGCAGGCAGA
AGTATGCAAAGCATGCATCTCAATTAGTCAGCAACCATAGTCCCGCCCCTAACTCCGCCCATCCCGCCCC
TAACTCCGCCCAGTTCCGCCCATTCTCCGCCCCATGGCTGACTAATTTTTTTTATTTATGCAGAGGCCGA
GGCCGCCTCGGCCTCTGAGCTATTCCAGAAGTAGTGAGGAGGCTTTTTTGGAGGCCTAGGCTTTTGCAAA
GATCGATCAAGAGACAGGATGAGGATCGTTTCGCATGATTGAACAAGATGGATTGCACGCAGGTTCTCCG
GCCGCTTGGGTGGAGAGGCTATTCGGCTATGACTGGGCACAACAGACAATCGGCTGCTCTGATGCCGCCG
TGTTCCGGCTGTCAGCGCAGGGGCGCCCGGTTCTTTTTGTCAAGACCGACCTGTCCGGTGCCCTGAATGA
ACTGCAAGACGAGGCAGCGCGGCTATCGTGGCTGGCCACGACGGGCGTTCCTTGCGCAGCTGTGCTCGAC
GTTGTCACTGAAGCGGGAAGGGACTGGCTGCTATTGGGCGAAGTGCCGGGGCAGGATCTCCTGTCATCTC
ACCTTGCTCCTGCCGAGAAAGTATCCATCATGGCTGATGCAATGCGGCGGCTGCATACGCTTGATCCGGC
TACCTGCCCATTCGACCACCAAGCGAAACATCGCATCGAGCGAGCACGTACTCGGATGGAAGCCGGTCTT
GTCGATCAGGATGATCTGGACGAAGAGCATCAGGGGCTCGCGCCAGCCGAACTGTTCGCCAGGCTCAAGG
CGAGCATGCCCGACGGCGAGGATCTCGTCGTGACCCATGGCGATGCCTGCTTGCCGAATATCATGGTGGA
AAATGGCCGCTTTTCTGGATTCATCGACTGTGGCCGGCTGGGTGTGGCGGACCGCTATCAGGACATAGCG
TTGGCTACCCGTGATATTGCTGAAGAGCTTGGCGGCGAATGGGCTGACCGCTTCCTCGTGCTTTACGGTA
TCGCCGCTCCCGATTCGCAGCGCATCGCCTTCTATCGCCTTCTTGACGAGTTCTTCTGAGCGGGACTCTG
GGGTTCGAAATGACCGACCAAGCGACGCCCAACCTGCCATCACGAGATTTCGATTCCACCGCCGCCTTCT
ATGAAAGGTTGGGCTTCGGAATCGTTTTCCGGGACGCCGGCTGGATGATCCTCCAGCGCGGGGATCTCAT
GCTGGAGTTCTTCGCCCACCCTAGGGGGAGGCTAACTGAAACACGGAAGGAGACAATACCGGAAGGAACC
CGCGCTATGACGGCAATAAAAAGACAGAATAAAACGCACGGTGTTGGGTCGTTTGTTCATAAACGCGGGG
TTCGGTCCCAGGGCTGGCACTCTGTCGATACCCCACCGAGACCCCATTGGGGCCAATACGCCCGCGTTTC
TTCCTTTTCCCCACCCCACCCCCCAAGTTCGGGTGAAGGCCCAGGGCTCGCAGCCAACGTCGGGGCGGCA
GGCCCTGCCATAGCCTCAGGTTACTCATATATACTTTAGATTGATTTAAAACTTCATTTTTAATTTAAAA
GGATCTAGGTGAAGATCCTTTTTGATAATCTCATGACCAAAATCCCTTAACGTGAGTTTTCGTTCCACTG
AGCGTCAGACCCCGTAGAAAAGATCAAAGGATCTTCTTGAGATCCTTTTTTTCTGCGCGTAATCTGCTGC
TTGCAAACAAAAAAACCACCGCTACCAGCGGTGGTTTGTTTGCCGGATCAAGAGCTACCAACTCTTTTTC
CGAAGGTAACTGGCTTCAGCAGAGCGCAGATACCAAATACTGTTCTTCTAGTGTAGCCGTAGTTAGGCCA
CCACTTCAAGAACTCTGTAGCACCGCCTACATACCTCGCTCTGCTAATCCTGTTACCAGTGGCTGCTGCC
AGTGGCGATAAGTCGTGTCTTACCGGGTTGGACTCAAGACGATAGTTACCGGATAAGGCGCAGCGGTCGG
GCTGAACGGGGGGTTCGTGCACACAGCCCAGCTTGGAGCGAACGACCTACACCGAACTGAGATACCTACA
GCGTGAGCTATGAGAAAGCGCCACGCTTCCCGAAGGGAGAAAGGCGGACAGGTATCCGGTAAGCGGCAGG
GTCGGAACAGGAGAGCGCACGAGGGAGCTTCCAGGGGGAAACGCCTGGTATCTTTATAGTCCTGTCGGGT
TTCGCCACCTCTGACTTGAGCGTCGATTTTTGTGATGCTCGTCAGGGGGGCGGAGCCTATGGAAAAACGC
CAGCAACGCGGCCTTTTTACGGTTCCTGGCCTTTTGCTGGCCTTTTGCTCACATGTCCTGCAGGCAGCTG
CGCGCTCGCTCGCTCACTGAGGCCGCCCGGGCGTCGGGCGACCTTTGGTCGCCCGGCCTCAGTGAGCGAG
CGAGCGCGCAGAGAGGGAGTGGCCAACTCCATCACTAGGGGTTCCTGCGGCCTCTAGACTCGAGGCGTTG
ACATTGATTATTGACTAGTTATTAATAGTAATCAATTACGGGGTCATTAGTTCATAGCCCATATATGGAG
TTCCGCGTTACATAACTTACGGTAAATGGCCCGCCTGGCTGACCGCCCAACGACCCCCGCCCATTGACGT
CAATAATGACGTATGTTCCCATAGTAACGCCAATAGGGACTTTCCATTGACGTCAATGGGTGGAGTATTT
ACGGTAAACTGCCCACTTGGCAGTACATCAAGTGTATCATATGCCAAGTACGCCCCCTATTGACGTCAAT
GACGGTAAATGGCCCGCCTGGCATTATGCCCAGTACATGACCTTATGGGACTTTCCTACTTGGCAGTACA
TCTAC
